>Addgene plasmid #131186 | pOVC1_X_CrPH-LOV | addgene full sequence | sequence record 256896 | Addgene NGS Result
TCGCTGAGTAGTGCGCGAGCAAAATTTAAGCTACAACAAGGCAAGGCTTGACCGACAATTGCATGAAGAA
TCTGCTTAGGGTTAGGCGTTTTGCGCTGCTTCGCGATGTACGGGCCAGATATACGCGTTGACATTGATTA
TTGACTAGTTATTAATAGTAATCAATTACGGGGTCATTAGTTCATAGCCCATATATGGAGTTCCGCGTTA
CATAACTTACGGTAAATGGCCCGCCTGGCTGACCGCCCAACGACCCCCGCCCATTGACGTCAATAATGAC
GTATGTTCCCATAGTAACGCCAATAGGGACTTTCCATTGACGTCAATGGGTGGAGTATTTACGGTAAACT
GCCCACTTGGCAGTACATCAAGTGTATCATATGCCAAGTACGCCCCCTATTGACGTCAATGACGGTAAAT
GGCCCGCCTGGCATTATGCCCAGTACATGACCTTATGGGACTTTCCTACTTGGCAGTACATCTACGTATT
AGTCATCGCTATTACCATGGTGATGCGGTTTTGGCAGTACATCAATGGGCGTGGATAGCGGTTTGACTCA
CGGGGATTTCCAAGTCTCCACCCCATTGACGTCAATGGGAGTTTGTTTTGGCACCAAAATCAACGGGACT
TTCCAAAATGTCGTAACAACTCCGCCCCATTGACGCAAATGGGCGGTAGGCGTGTACGGTGGGAGGTCTA
TATAAGCAGAGCTCTCTGGCTAACTAGAGAACCCACTGCTTACTGGCTTATCGAAATTAATACGACTCAC
TATAGGGAGACCCAAGCTGACCATGGCCACCGGTGAATTCTCAGGCTCTGGATCCCCCGGTGCAGGACTC
AGACATACATTTGTGGTGGCTGATGCAACACTCCCTGATTGCCCACTGGTCTATGCAAGTGAGGGCTTCT
ACGCAATGACCGGATATGGACCTGACGAAGTGCTGGGTCACAACTGTAGGTTTCTGCAGGGTGAGGGAAC
TGACCCCAAGGAAGTGCAGAAAATTCGCGACGCCATCAAGAAGGGTGAGGCTTGTAGTGTGCGCCTCCTG
AACTATCGGAAGGACGGCACTCCCTTCTGGAACCTGCTGACAGTCACCCCAATTAAAACCCCTGATGGCC
GCGTGTCCAAGTTTGTCGGCGTGCAGGTGGATGTTACCTCCAAGACTGAAGGGAAAGCCCTGGCCCCCGG
GTAAGTTTAAACCGCTGATCAGCCTCGACTGTGCCTTCTAGTTGCCAGCCATCTGTTGTTTGCCCCTCCC
CCGTGCCTTCCTTGACCCTGGAAGGTGCCACTCCCACTGTCCTTTCCTAATAAAATGAGGAAATTGCATC
GCATTGTCTGAGTAGGTGTCATTCTATTCTGGGGGGTGGGGTGGGGCAGGACAGCAAGGGGGAGGATTGG
GAAGACAATAGCAGGCATGCTGGGGATGCGGTGGGCTCTATGGCTTCTGAGGCGGAAAGAACCAGCTGGG
GCTCTAGGGGGTATCCCC
[124 nt withheld, positions 1489-1612]
C
[91 nt withheld, positions 1614-1704]
A
[49 nt withheld, positions 1706-1754]
CCTTTGACGTTGGAGTCCACGTTCTTT
[37 nt withheld, positions 1782-1818]
ACCCTATCTCGGTCTATTCTTTTGATTTATAAGGGATTTTGCCGATTTCGGCCTATTGGTTAAAAAATGA
GCTGATTTAACAAAAATTTAACGCGAATTAATTCTGTGGAATGTGTGTCAGTTAGGGTGTGGAAAGTCCC
CAGGCTCCCCAGCAGGCAGAAGTATGCAAAGCATGCATCTCAATTAGTCAGCAACCAGGTGTGGAAAGTC
CCCAGGCTCCCCAGCAGGCAGAAGTATGCAAAGCATGCATCTCAATTAGTCAGCAACCATAGTCCCGCCC
CTAACTCCGCCCATCCCGCCCCTAACTCCGCCCAGTTCCGCCCATTCTCCGCCCCATGGCTGACTAATTT
TTTTTATTTATGCAGAGGCCGAGGCCGCCTCTGCCTCTGAGCTATTCCAGAAGTAGTGAGGAGGCTTTTT
TGGAGGCCTAGGCTTTTGCAAAAAGCTCTCGGGAGCTTGTATATCCATTTTCGGATCTGATCAAGAGACA
GGATGAGGATCGTTTCGCATGATTGAACAAGATGGATTGCACGCAGGTTCTCCGGCCGCTTGGGTGGAGA
GGCTATTCGGCTATGACTGGGCACAACAGACAATCGGCTGCTCTGATGCCGCCGTGTTCCGGCTGTCAGC
GCAGGGGCGCCCGGTTCTTTTTGTCAAGACCGACCTGTCCGGTGCCCTGAATGAACTGCAGGACGAGGCA
GCGCGGCTATCGTGGCTGGCCACGACGGGCGTTCCTTGCGCAGCTGTGCTCGACGTTGTCACTGAAGCGG
GAAGGGACTGGCTGCTATTGGGCGAAGTGCCGGGGCAGGATCTCCTGTCATCTCACCTTGCTCCTGCCGA
GAAAGTATCCATCATGGCTGATGCAATGCGGCGGCTGCATACGCTTGATCCGGCTACCTGCCCATTCGAC
CACCAAGCGAAACATCGCATCGAGCGAGCACGTACTCGGATGGAAGCCGGTCTTGTCGATCAGGATGATC
TGGACGAAGAGCATCAGGGGCTCGCGCCAGCCGAACTGTTCGCCAGGCTCAAGGCGCGCATGCCCGACGG
CGAGGATCTCGTCGTGACCCATGGCGATGCCTGCTTGCCGAATATCATGGTGGAAAATGGCCGCTTTTCT
GGATTCATCGACTGTGGCCGGCTGGGTGTGGCGGACCGCTATCAGGACATAGCGTTGGCTACCCGTGATA
TTGCTGAAGAGCTTGGCGGCGAATGGGCTGACCGCTTCCTCGTGCTTTACGGTATCGCCGCTCCCGATTC
GCAGCGCATCGCCTTCTATCGCCTTCTTGACGAGTTCTTCTGAGCGGGACTCTGGGGTTCGAAATGACCG
ACCAAGCGACGCCCAACCTGCCATCACGAGATTTCGATTCCACCGCCGCCTTCTATGAAAGGTTGGGCTT
CGGAATCGTTTTCCGGGACGCCGGCTGGATGATCCTCCAGCGCGGGGATCTCATGCTGGAGTTCTTCGCC
CACCCCAACTTGTTTATTGCAGCTTATAATGGTTACAAATAAAGCAATAGCATCACAAATTTCACAAATA
AAGCATTTTTTTCACTGCATTCTAGTTGTGGTTTGTCCAAACTCATCAATGTATCTTATCATGTCTGTAT
ACCGTCGACCTCTAGCTAGAGCTTGGCGTAATCATGGTCATAGCTGTTTCCTGTGTGAAATTGTTATCCG
CTCACAATTCCACACAACATACGAGCCGGAAGCATAAAGTGTAAAGCCTGGGGTGCCTAATGAGTGAGCT
AACTCACATTAATTGCGTTGCGCTCACTGCCCGCTTTCCAGTCGGGAAACCTGTCGTGCCAGCTGCATTA
ATGAATCGGCCAACGCGCGGGGAGAGGCGGTTTGCGTATTGGGCGCTCTTCCGCTTCCTCGCTCACTGAC
TCGCTGCGCTCGGTCGTTCGGCTGCGGCGAGCGGTATCAGCTCACTCAAAGGCGGTAATACGGTTATCCA
CAGAATCAGGGGATAACGCAGGAAAGAACATGTGAGCAAAAGGCCAGCAAAAGGCCAGGAACCGTAAAAA
GGCCGCGTTGCTGGCGTTTTTCCATAGGCTCCGCCCCCCTGACGAGCATCACAAAAATCGACGCTCAAGT
CAGAGGTGGCGAAACCCGACAGGACTATAAAGATACCAGGCGTTTCCCCCTGGAAGCTCCCTCGTGCGCT
CTCCTGTTCCGACCCTGCCGCTTACCGGATACCTGTCCGCCTTTCTCCCTTCGGGAAGCGTGGCGCTTTC
TCATAGCTCACGCTGTAGGTATCTCAGTTCGGTGTAGGTCGTTCGCTCCAAGCTGGGCTGTGTGCACGAA
CCCCCCGTTCAGCCCGACCGCTGCGCCTTATCCGGTAACTATCGTCTTGAGTCCAACCCGGTAAGACACG
ACTTATCGCCACTGGCAGCAGCCACTGGTAACAGGATTAGCAGAGCGAGGTATGTAGGCGGTGCTACAGA
GTTCTTGAAGTGGTGGCCTAACTACGGCTACACTAGAAGAACAGTATTTGGTATCTGCGCTCTGCTGAAG
CCAGTTACCTTCGGAAAAAGAGTTGGTAGCTCTTGATCCGGCAAACAAACCACCGCTGGTAGCGGTGGTT
TTTTTGTTTGCAAGCAGCAGATTACGCGCAGAAAAAAAGGATCTCAAGAAGATCCTTTGATCTTTTCTAC
GGGGTCTGACGCTCAGTGGAACGAAAACTCACGTTAAGGGATTTTGGTCATGAGATTATCAAAAAGGATC
TTCACCTAGATCCTTTTAAATTAAAAATGAAGTTTTAAATCAATCTAAAGTATATATGAGTAAACTTGGT
CTGACAGTTACCAATGCTTAATCAGTGAGGCACCTATCTCAGCGATCTGTCTATTTCGTTCATCCATAGT
TGCCTGACTCCCCGTCGTGTAGATAACTACGATACGGGAGGGCTTACCATCTGGCCCCAGTGCTGCAATG
ATACCGCGAGACCCACGCTCACCGGCTCCAGATTTATCAGCAATAAACCAGCCAGCCGGAAGGGCCGAGC
GCAGAAGTGGTCCTGCAACTTTATCCGCCTCCATCCAGTCTATTAATTGTTGCCGGGAAGCTAGAGTAAG
TAGTTCGCCAGTTAATAGTTTGCGCAACGTTGTTGCCATTGCTACAGGCATCGTGGTGTCACGCTCGTCG
TTTGGTATGGCTTCATTCAGCTCCGGTTCCCAACGATCAAGGCGAGTTACATGATCCCCCATGTTGTGCA
AAAAAGCGGTTAGCTCCTTCGGTCCTCCGATCGTTGTCAGAAGTAAGTTGGCCGCAGTGTTATCACTCAT
GGTTATGGCAGCACTGCATAATTCTCTTACTGTCATGCCATCCGTAAGATGCTTTTCTGTGACTGGTGAG
TACTCAACCAAGTCATTCTGAGAATAGTGTATGCGGCGACCGAGTTGCTCTTGCCCGGCGTCAATACGGG
ATAATACCGCGCCACATAGCAGAACTTTAAAAGTGCTCATCATTGGAAAACGTTCTTCGGGGCGAAAACT
CTCAAGGATCTTACCGCTGTTGAGATCCAGTTCGATGTAACCCACTCGTGCACCCAACTGATCTTCAGCA
TCTTTTACTTTCACCAGCGTTTCTGGGTGAGCAAAAACAGGAAGGCAAAATGCCGCAAAAAAGGGAATAA
GGGCGACACGGAAATGTTGAATACTCATACTCTTCCTTTTTCAATATTATTGAAGCATTTATCAGGGTTA
TTGTCTCATGAGCGGATACATATTTGAATGTATTTAGAAAAATAAACAAATAGGGGTTCCGCGCACATTT
CCCCGAAAAGTGCCACCTGACGTCGACGGATCGGGAGATCTCCCGATCCCCTATGGTGCACTCTCAGTAC
AATCTGCTCTGATGCCGCATAGTTAAGCCAGTATCTGCTCCCTGCTTGTGTGTTGGAGG
Features (pLannotate 1.2.2; 20 found; start..end, strand, type, name):
    130..509     +  enhancer       CMV enhancer: human cytomegalovirus immediate early enhancer
    510..713     +  promoter       CMV promoter: human cytomegalovirus (CMV) immediate early promoter
    709..742     +  LTR            5' LTR (truncated) (fragment): truncated 5' long terminal repeat (LTR) from HIV-1
    758..776     +  promoter       T7 promoter: promoter for bacteriophage T7 RNA polymerase
    832..1185    +  CDS            PHOT (fragment): PHOT_CHLRE - Experimental evidence at protein level: Swiss-Prot protein existence level 1. Protein kinase that acts as a blue light photoreceptor (PubMed:15695460, PubMed:24285544). Required for non-photochemical quenching (NPQ), a mechanism that converts and dissipates the harmful excess absorbed light energy into heat and protect the photosynthetic apparatus from photo-oxidative damage (PubMed:27626383). Controls the energy-dependent chlorophyll fluorescence quenching (qE) activity of chlorophyll excited states by inducing the expression of the qE effector protein LHCSR3 in high light intens
   1219..1443    +  polyA_signal   bGH poly(A) signal: bovine growth hormone polyadenylation signal
   1447..1468    +  promoter       SV40 promoter (fragment): SV40 enhancer and early promoter
   1489..1917    +  rep_origin     f1 ori (sequence partly withheld): f1 bacteriophage origin of replication; arrow indicates direction of (+) strand synthesis
   1931..2260    +  promoter       SV40 promoter: SV40 enhancer and early promoter
   2327..3118    +  CDS            neo: KKA2_KLEPN - Also known as kan, nptII. Experimental evidence at protein level: Swiss-Prot protein existence level 1. Resistance to kanamycin, neomycin, paromomycin, ribostamycin, butirosin and gentamicin B. From Klebsiella pneumoniae.
   3142..3300    +  CDS            ble (fragment): BLE_KLEPN - Experimental evidence at protein level: Swiss-Prot protein existence level 1. Binding protein with a strong affinity to the bleomycin family of antibiotics. Binds to CL990; an antimitotic-antibiotic compound. From Klebsiella pneumoniae.
   3295..3416    +  polyA_signal   SV40 poly(A) signal: SV40 polyadenylation signal
   3489..3505    -  protein_bind   lac operator: The lac repressor binds to the lac operator to inhibit transcription in E. coli. This inhibition can be relieved by adding lactose or isopropyl-β-D-thiogalactopyranoside (IPTG). lac repressor encoded by lacI
   3513..3543    -  promoter       lac promoter: promoter for the E. coli lac operon
   3558..3579    -  protein_bind   CAP binding site: CAP binding activates transcription in the presence of cAMP. E. coli catabolite activator protein
   3592..3684    -  CDS            lacI (fragment): lac repressor; lacI; The lac repressor binds to the lac operator to inhibit transcription in E. coli. This inhibition can be relieved by adding lactose or isopropyl-β-D-thiogalactopyranoside (IPTG).
   3867..4455    -  rep_origin     ori: high-copy-number ColE1/pMB1/pBR322/pUC origin of replication
   4626..5486    -  CDS            AmpR: β-lactamase; bla; confers resistance to ampicillin, carbenicillin, and related antibiotics
   5487..5591    -  promoter       AmpR promoter: bla
   5650..5702    -  misc_feature   bom (fragment): basis of mobility region from pBR322
