[The description below was written by a language model from this plasmid's Addgene catalogue record and pLannotate feature annotations shown in this document.]
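Description:
pOVC1_X_CrPH-LOV is a mammalian expression plasmid built on the pcDNA3.1(-) backbone, about 5.7 kb in the sequenced record. It belongs to a vector library designed for the rapid assembly of modular, light-controlled protein-protein interactions. In E. coli it replicates from a high-copy ColE1/pUC-type origin and is selected with ampicillin through the β-lactamase gene. An f1 origin is also present, as is usual for this backbone. For selection in mammalian cells, an SV40 early promoter drives the neomycin phosphotransferase gene, followed by an SV40 polyadenylation signal, which allows G418 selection of stable transfectants.

The payload is a roughly 400 bp fragment encoding the LOV (light-oxygen-voltage) domain of phototropin from Chlamydomonas reinhardtii, a blue-light photoreceptor. The annotation matches this region to the PHOT protein of that species. Expression is driven by the human CMV immediate-early enhancer and promoter and terminated by the bovine growth hormone polyadenylation signal. A T7 promoter sits between the CMV promoter and the insert. The LOV domain was cloned through XmaI; the 5′ site was destroyed and the 3′ site retained. According to the stated purpose, the domain is preceded by restriction sites (the "X" position in the name), so a protein of interest can be inserted upstream to create an N-terminal fusion partner for the photosensor. The record lists no epitope tags or reporters.

Several short annotations are probably backbone remnants or spurious partial matches rather than functional elements. These include the truncated HIV-1 LTR fragment, the ble and lacI fragments, and the lac promoter/operator segment. The construct is intended as a cloning scaffold for placing proteins under blue-light control in mammalian cells.
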