Addgene plasmid #131186: pOVC1_X_CrPH-LOV
Purpose: Expresses CrPh-LOV domain (Chlamydomonas reinhardtii) preceded by restriction sites
Depositing lab: Harald Janovjak. Depositing organization: Institute of Science and Technology Austria (I.S.T. Austria). Publication: Engineering Strategy and Vector Library for the Rapid Generation of Modular Light-Controlled Protein-Protein Interactions. Tichy AM, Gerrard EJ, Legrand JMD, Hobbs RM, Janovjak H. J Mol Biol. 2019 May 29. pii: S0022-2836(19)30317-1. doi: 10.1016/j.jmb.2019.05.033. PubMed 31150735.
Backbone
  Vector backbone: pcDNA3.1-
  Backbone manufacturer: Invitrogen
  Backbone size w/o insert (bp): 5318
  Vector type: Mammalian Expression
  Selectable markers: Neomycin (select with G418)
Growth in bacteria
  Bacterial resistance: Ampicillin, 100 μg/mL
  Growth temperature: 37°C
  Growth strain: DH5alpha
  Copy number: High Copy
Gene/Insert
  Gene/Insert name: CrPH-LOV
  Species: C. reinhardtii
  Insert size (bp): 405
  Promoter: CMV
  Cloning method: Restriction Enzyme; 5′ cloning site XmaI (destroyed during cloning); 3′ cloning site XmaI (not destroyed)
  Sequencing primers: 5′ CMV_F (CGCAAATGGGCGGTAGGCGTG); 3′ pcDNA_R (CAACAGATGGCTGGCAAC)
Terms and licenses: Academic/Nonprofit Terms; Industry Terms: Not Available to Industry
How to cite: pOVC1_X_CrPH-LOV was a gift from Harald Janovjak (Addgene plasmid # 131186 ; http://n2t.net/addgene:131186 ; RRID:Addgene_131186)
