>Addgene plasmid #131186 | pOVC1_X_CrPH-LOV | depositor partial sequence | sequence record 251450 | pOVC1_X_CrPH-LOV
ACCATGGCCACCGGTGAATTCTCAGGCTCTGGATCCCCCGGTGCAGGACTCAGACATACATTTGTGGTGG
CTGATGCAACACTCCCTGATTGCCCACTGGTCTATGCAAGTGAGGGCTTCTACGCAATGACCGGATATGG
ACCTGACGAAGTGCTGGGTCACAACTGTAGGTTTCTGCAGGGTGAGGGAACTGACCCCAAGGAAGTGCAG
AAAATTCGCGACGCCATCAAGAAGGGTGAGGCTTGTAGTGTGCGCCTCCTGAACTATCGGAAGGACGGCA
CTCCCTTCTGGAACCTGCTGACAGTCACCCCAATTAAAACCCCTGATGGCCGCGTGTCCAAGTTTGTCGG
CGTGCAGGTGGATGTTACCTCCAAGACTGAAGGGAAAGCCCTGGCCCCCGGGTAA
